>Addgene plasmid #105742 | pT7-7 asyn K80R | addgene full sequence | sequence record 207481 | Addgene NGS Result
GGATCTTCTTGAGATCCTTTTTTTCTGCGCGTAATCTGCTGCTTGCAAACAAAAAAACCACCGCTACCAG
CGGTGGTTTGTTTGCCGGATCAAGAGCTACCAACTCTTTTTCCGAAGGTAACTGGCTTCAGCAGAGCGCA
GATACCAAATACTGTCCTTCTAGTGTAGCCGTAGTTAGGCCACCACTTCAAGAACTCTGTAGCACCGCCT
ACATACCTCGCTCTGCTAATCCTGTTACCAGTGGCTGCTGCCAGTGGCGATAAGTCGTGTCTTACCGGGT
TGGACTCAAGACGATAGTTACCGGATAAGGCGCAGCGGTCGGGCTGAACGGGGGGTTCGTGCACACAGCC
CAGCTTGGAGCGAACGACCTACACCGAACTGAGATACCTACAGCGTGAGCTATGAGAAAGCGCCACGCTT
CCCGAAGGGAGAAAGGCGGACAGGTATCCGGTAAGCGGCAGGGTCGGAACAGGAGAGCGCACGAGGGAGC
TTCCAGGGGGAAACGCCTGGTATCTTTATAGTCCTGTCGGGTTTCGCCACCTCTGACTTGAGCGTCGATT
TTTGTGATGCTCGTCAGGGGGGCGGAGCCTATGGAAAAACGCCAGCAACGCGGCCTTTTTACGGTTCCTG
GCCTTTTGCTGGCCTTTTGCTCACATGTTCTTTCCTGCGTTATCCCCTGATTCTGTGGATAACCGTATTA
CCGCCTTTGAGTGAGCTGATACCGCTCGCCGCAGCCGAACGACCGAGCGCAGCGAGTCAGTGAGCGAGGA
AGCGGAAGAGCGCCTGATGCGGTATTTTCTCCTTACGCATCTGTGCGGTATTTCACACCGCATAGGAAGA
TCTTCCGGAAGATCTTCCTATGGTGCACTCTCAGTACAATCTGCTCTGATGCGCTACGTGACTGGGTCAT
GGCTGCGCCCCGACACCCGCCAACACCCGCTGACGCGCCCTGACGGGCTTGTCTGCTCCCGGCATCCGCT
TACAGACAAGCTGTGACCGTCTCCGGGAGCTGCATGTGTCAGAGGTTTTCACCGTCATCACCGAAACGCG
CGAGGCCCAGCGATTCGAACTTCTGATAGACTTCGAAATTAATACGACTCACTATAGGGAGACCACAACG
GTTTCCCTCTAGAAATAATTTTGTTTAACTTTAAGAAGGAGATATACATATGGATGTATTCATGAAAGGA
CTTTCAAAGGCCAAGGAGGGAGTTGTGGCTGCTGCTGAGAAAACCAAACAGGGTGTGGCAGAAGCAGCAG
GAAAGACAAAAGAGGGTGTTCTCTATGTAGGCTCCAAAACCAAGGAGGGAGTGGTGCATGGTGTGGCAAC
AGTGGCTGAGAAGACCAAAGAGCAAGTGACAAATGTTGGAGGAGCAGTGGTGACGGGTGTGACAGCAGTA
GCCCAGAGGACAGTGGAGGGAGCAGGGAGCATTGCAGCAGCCACTGGCTTTGTCAAAAAGGACCAGTTGG
GCAAGAATGAAGAAGGAGCCCCACAGGAAGGAATTCTGGAAGATATGCCTGTGGATCCTGACAATGAGGC
TTATGAAATGCCTTCTGAGGAAGGGTATCAAGACTACGAACCTGAAGCCTAAGAAATATCTTTGCTCCCA
GTTTCTTGAGATCTGCTGACAGATGTTCCATCCAAGCTTATCGATGATAAGCTGTCAAACATGAGAATTA
AATCAATCTAAAGTATATATGAGTAAACTTGGTCTGACAGTTACCAATGCTTAATCAGTGAGGCACCTAT
CTCAGCGATCTGTCTATTTCGTTCATCCATAGTTGCCTGACTCCCCGTCGTGTAGATAACTACGATACGG
GAGGGCTTACCATCTGGCCCCAGTGCTGCAATGATACCGCGAGACCCACGCTCACCGGCTCCAGATTTAT
CAGCAATAAACCAGCCAGCCGGAAGGGCCGAGCGCAGAAGTGGTCCTGCAACTTTATCCGCCTCCATCCA
GTCTATTAATTGTTGCCGGGAAGCTAGAGTAAGTAGTTCGCCAGTTAATAGTTTGCGCAACGTTGTTGCC
ATTGCTACAGGCATCGTGGTGTCACGCTCGTCGTTTGGTATGGCTTCATTCAGCTCCGGTTCCCAACGAT
CAAGGCGAGTTACATGATCCCCCATGTTGTGCAAAAAAGCGGTTAGCTCCTTCGGTCCTCCGATCGTTGT
CAGAAGTAAGTTGGCCGCAGTGTTATCACTCATGGTTATGGCAGCACTGCATAATTCTCTTACTGTCATG
CCATCCGTAAGATGCTTTTCTGTGACTGGTGAGTACTCAACCAAGTCATTCTGAGAATAGTGTATGCGGC
GACCGAGTTGCTCTTGCCCGGCGTCAACACGGGATAATACCGCGCCACATAGCAGAACTTTAAAAGTGCT
CATCATTGGAAAACGTTCTTCGGGGCGAAAACTCTCAAGGATCTTACCGCTGTTGAGATCCAGTTCGATG
TAACCCACTCGTGCACCCAACTGATCTTCAGCATCTTTTACTTTCACCAGCGTTTCTGGGTGAGCAAAAA
CAGGAAGGCAAAATGCCGCAAAAAAGGGAATAAGGGCGACACGGAAATGTTGAATACTCATACTCTTCCT
TTTTCAATATTATTGAAGCATTTATCAGGGTTATTGTCTCATGAGCGGATACATATTTGAATGTATTTAG
AAAAATAAACAAATAGGGGTTCCGCGCACATTTCCCCGAAAAGTGCCACCTGACGTCTAAGAAACCATTA
TTATCATGACATTAACCTATAAAAATAGGCGTATCACGAGGCCCTTTCGTCTTCAAGAATAAAAGGATCT
AGGTGAAGATCCTTTTTGATAATCTCATGACCAAAATCCCTTAACGTGAGTTTTCGTTCCACTGAGCGTC
AGACCCCGTAGAAAAGATCAAA
Features (pLannotate 1.2.2; 11 found; start..end, strand, type, name):
      9..597     +  rep_origin     ori: high-copy-number ColE1/pMB1/pBR322/pUC origin of replication
    783..834     -  misc_feature   bom (fragment): basis of mobility region from pBR322
    859..892     -  misc_feature   bom (fragment): basis of mobility region from pBR322
    892..917     -  misc_feature   bom (fragment): basis of mobility region from pBR322
   1019..1056    -  CDS            rop (fragment): Rop protein, which maintains plasmids at low copy number; rop
   1090..1108    +  promoter       T7 promoter: promoter for bacteriophage T7 RNA polymerase
   1140..1162    +  RBS            RBS: efficient ribosome binding site from bacteriophage T7 gene 10 (Olins and Rangwala, 1989)
   1170..1589    +  CDS            SNCA: SYUA_HUMAN - Also known as NACP, PARK1. Experimental evidence at protein level: Swiss-Prot protein existence level 1. Neuronal protein that plays several roles in synaptic activity such as regulation of synaptic vesicle trafficking and subsequent neurotransmitter release. Participates as a monomer in synaptic vesicle exocytosis by enhancing vesicle priming, fusion and dilation of exocytotic fusion pores (PubMed:28288128, PubMed:30404828). Mechanistically, acts by increasing local Ca(2+) release from microdomains which is essential for the enhancement of ATP-induced exocytosis (PubMed:30404828)
   1644..1668    -  promoter       tet promoter (fragment): E. coli promoter for tetracycline efflux protein gene
   1721..2581    -  CDS            AmpR: β-lactamase; bla; confers resistance to ampicillin, carbenicillin, and related antibiotics
   2582..2686    -  promoter       AmpR promoter: bla
