[The description below was written by a language model from this plasmid's Addgene catalogue record and pLannotate feature annotations shown in this document.]
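Description:
pT7-7 asyn K80R is a small bacterial expression plasmid (about 2.9 kb in the sequenced record) built on the pT7-7 backbone for producing a point mutant of human alpha-synuclein in E. coli. It replicates from a ColE1/pMB1-type origin and is selected with ampicillin through a β-lactamase (AmpR) gene driven by its own bla promoter. The annotation also picks up remnants of its pBR322 ancestry: fragments of the bom mobility region, a short fragment of rop and a fragment of the tet promoter. None of these appear as intact functional units. The catalogue lists the copy number as unknown.

The payload is the human SNCA coding sequence carrying a lysine-to-arginine substitution at position 80, cloned between ClaI and BglII sites that were both preserved. It sits downstream of a bacteriophage T7 promoter and the efficient ribosome binding site from T7 gene 10, so transcription depends on T7 RNA polymerase and expression therefore requires a host strain that supplies that polymerase. The DH5alpha strain named in the record serves for propagation. No affinity tag or fusion partner is annotated or mentioned, and the annotated CDS is about the length of alpha-synuclein alone, which suggests the protein is made untagged. No T7 terminator is annotated either.

The stated purpose is bacterial expression of mutant alpha-synuclein, the neuronal protein encoded by the Parkinson's disease-linked SNCA locus. Replacing a lysine with arginine keeps the positive charge while removing a site for lysine-directed modification, but the record does not say which specific question the K80R variant was designed to address.
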