Addgene plasmid #105742: pT7-7 asyn K80R
Purpose: Bacterial expression of mutant human alpha synuclein
Depositing lab: Hilal Lashuel. Depositing organization: Swiss Federal Institute of Technology (EPFL).
Backbone
  Vector backbone: pT7-7
  Backbone size w/o insert (bp): 2438
  Vector type: Bacterial Expression
Growth in bacteria
  Bacterial resistance: Ampicillin, 100 μg/mL
  Growth temperature: 37°C
  Growth strain: DH5alpha
  Copy number: Unknown
Gene/Insert
  Gene/Insert name: alpha-synuclein K80R
  Species: H. sapiens (human)
  Insert size (bp): 476
  Mutation: K80R
  Entrez Gene: SNCA (a.k.a. NACP, PARK1, PARK4, PD1)
  Promoter: T7
  Cloning method: Restriction Enzyme; 5′ cloning site ClaI (not destroyed); 3′ cloning site BglII (not destroyed)
  Sequencing primers: 5′ T7 (TAATACGACTCACTATAGG); 3′ AmpStop (TCAGGCAACTATGGATGAAC)
Terms and licenses: Academic/Nonprofit Terms; Industry Terms: Not Available to Industry
How to cite: pT7-7 asyn K80R was a gift from Hilal Lashuel (Addgene plasmid # 105742 ; http://n2t.net/addgene:105742 ; RRID:Addgene_105742)
