>Addgene plasmid #105742 | pT7-7 asyn K80R | depositor partial sequence | sequence record 200216 | sequencing results
TGATTAGCATTGGTAACTGTCAGACCAAGTTTACTCATATATACTTTAGATTGATTTAATTCTCATGTTT
GACAGCTTATCATCGATAAGCTTGGATGGAACATCTGTCAGCAGATCTCAAGAAACTGGGAGCAAAGATA
TTTCTTAGGCTTCAGGTTCGTAGTCTTGATACCCTTCCTCAGAAGGCATTTCATAAGCCTCATTGTCAGG
ATCCACAGGCATATCTTCCAGAATTCCTTCCTGTGGGGCTCCTTCTTCATTCTTGCCCAACTGGTCCTTT
TTGACAAAGCCAGTGGCTGCTGCAATGCTCCCTGCTCCCTCCACTGTCCTCTGGGCTACTGCTGTCACAC
CCGTCACCACTGCTCCTCCAACATTTGTCACTTGCTCTTTGGTCTTCTCAGCCACTGTTGCCACACCATG
CACCACTCCCTCCTTGGTTTTGGAGCCTACATAGAGAACACCCTCTTTTGTCTTTCCTGCTGCTTCTGCC
ACACCCTGTTTGGTTTTCTCAGCAGCAGCCACAACTCCCTCCTTGGCCTTTGAAAGTCCTTTCATGAATA
CATCCATATGTATATCTCCTTCTTAAAGTTAAACAAAATTATTTCTAGAGGGAAACCGTTGTGGTCTCCC
TATAGTGAGTCGTATTAATTTCGAAGTCTATCAGAAGTTCGAATCGCTGGGCCTCGCGCGTTTCGGTGAT
GACGGTGAANACCTCTGACACATGCAGCTCCCGGAGACGGTCACAGCTTGTCTGTAAGCGGATGCCGGGA
GCAGACAAGCCCGTCAGGGCGCGTCAGCGGGTGTTGGCGGGTGTCGGGGCGCAGCCATGACCCAGTCACG
TAGCGCATCAGAGCAGATTGTACTGAGAGTGCACCATAGGAAGATCTTCCGGAAGATCTTCCTATGCGGT
GTGAAATACCGCACAGATGCGTAAGGAGAANATACCGCATCAGGCGCTCTTCCGCTTCCTCGCTCACTGA
CTCGCTGCGCTCGGTCGTTCGGCTGCGGCGAGCGGTATCAGCTCACTCAAAGGCGGTAATACGGTTATCC
NCAGAATCAGGGGANAACGCAGGAAANAACATGTGAGCAAAAGGCCAGCAAAAGGCCAGGAACCGTAAAA
AGGCCNNGTTGCTGGNGTTTTTCC
